>Addgene plasmid #235458 | pHK408 | addgene full sequence | sequence record 496859 | Addgene NGS Result
GAATTCATAGGATAGATTCTGGAAACTTTACCGTCCCAGCCTGCGGTCCGGCTGACAGCTAGCTCAGTCC
TAGGTATAATGCTAGCTCGCTGGGACGCCCGAGTGACGACTGCGAAGTAACCTCTATTTATCAGCCTGCG
GTCCGGCCAAGATTACACTAGCTCAGTCATCGCTGGGACGCCCGGGGACTACACTTACGAAACTATTGAT
TGCTCAGCCTGCGGTCCGGGTTCACTGCCGTATAGGCAGAAGTGAGTCTGAGCTTAGATGTTTCAGAGCT
ATGCTGGAAACAGCATAGCAAGTTGAAATAAGGCTAGTCCGTTATCAACTTGAAAAAGTGGCACCGAGTC
GGTGCGTTCACTGCCGTATAGGCAGTCGCTGGGACGCCCGCAGTTGATAAGTCCCTAACTTTTTGTTATC
AATAAAAAAGGCCTCCCGATTTGGGAGGCCTTATTGTTCGTCCTAGTAAAGGAATATTCAGCAATTTGCC
CGTGCCGAAGAAAGGCCCACCCGTGAAGGTGAGCCAGTGAGTTGATTGCTACGTAATTAGTTAGTTAGAG
AGCCGAATCGCACTTATTTACAGTAGTTCAGCCTGCGGTCCGGCTGACAGCTAGCTCAGTCCTAGGTATA
ATGCTAGCTCGCTGGGACGCCCGTGAACAGTTGCTCTGATTGAAACCACGATTCAGCCTGCGGTCCGGCC
AAGTACTTAGTACACACTGATTCGCTGGGACGCCCGGTAGTGCTTATCAGACCCAATACTGTTGAACAGC
CTGCGGTCCGGGTTCACTGCCGTATAGGCAGGACACATCTTAGAGTATGTAGTTTCAGAGCTATGCTGGA
AACAGCATAGCAAGTTGAAATAAGGCTAGTCCGTTATCAACTTGAAAAAGTGGCACCGAGTCGGTGCGTT
CACTGCCGTATAGGCAGTCGCTGGGACGCCCGAGGCTTACCTTACCATGGTTCAGCCAAAAAACTTAAGA
CCGCCGGTCTTGTCCACTACCTTGCAGTAATGCGGTGGACAGGATCGGCGGTTTTCTTTTCTCTTCTCAA
TTCTTCTGACCTGTAACGAATAATAGATAGTAAAGTAGTCTCCGATTGAGTTTTCTCTGCCGAGTCCCAC
CCAGTTCTGTGATTTCAGTAAGTTGGTAATTGATACACTGTTGCGAGAACTGCTGCCTGGTAGTAGATAG
GTTGTTATTGAGTAAGAAGGTAAAGTGAACGAAATCCCTGAAACTGAGACTGTAGAAAATCAGCCTGCGG
TCCGGTTGACGGCTAGCTCAGTCCTAGGTACAGTGCTAGCTCGCTGGGACGCCCGAGATAGCCGTTACAC
AGGTGACACTTATTTCAGCCTGCGGTCCGGCCATACATACTCTAAGATGTGTCTCGCTGGGACGCCCGTA
GAACTCTGTGAGGATAAAGTCTCCCTTACAGCCTGCGGTCCGGCCAATCTAAGCTCAGACTCACTTTCGC
TGGGACGCCCGAAGAGATTTCTACACGATTGAGCACTGTCTCAGCCTGCGGTCCGGGTTCACTGCCGTAT
AGGCAGTAATTTTGTTTAACTTTAAGAAGGAGATATACATATGCGTAAAGGCGAAGAACTGTTTACCGGT
GTGGTTCCGATTCTGGTGGAACTGGACGGCGATGTTAATGGTCATAAATTCAGTGTTCGCGGCGAAGGTG
AAGGCGATGCGACGAACGGCAAACTGACCCTGAAATTTATCTGCACCACGGGTAAACTGCCGGTCCCGTG
GCCGACGCTGGTGACCACGCTGACCTATGGCGTTCAATGTTTTGCGCGTTACCCGGATCACATGAAACAG
CACGACTTTTTCAAATCGGCCATGCCGGAAGGCTATGTGCAGGAACGTACGATTAGCTTTAAAGACGATG
GTACGTATAAAACCCGCGCGGAAGTGAAATTCGAAGGCGATACCCTGGTTAACCGTATCGAACTGAAAGG
TATCGATTTCAAAGAAGACGGCAATATTCTGGGTCATAAACTGGAATATAACTTCAATTCCCACAACGTG
TACATCACCGCGGATAAACAGAAAAACGGCATTAAAGCCAATTTCAAAATCCGCCATAATGTGGAAGATG
GTAGCGTTCAGCTGGCCGACCACTATCAGCAAAACACGCCGATTGGTGATGGCCCGGTCCTGCTGCCGGA
CAATCACTACCTGAGTACCCAGTCCGTGCTGTCAAAAGATCCGAACGAAAAACGTGACCACATGGTCCTG
CTGGAATTTGTGACGGCTGCGGGTATCACCCACGGCATGGACGAACTGTATAAATAATAATCGCTGGGAC
GCCCGCCTGCAGGCTCGGTACCAAATTCCAGAAAAGAGGCCTCCCGAAAGGGGGGCCTTTTTTCGTTTTG
GTCCTAATAGATAAAGGATAGGTCTGGTAGTGTTGTTCGTTCTCGCAGGTAAATCAATAATACTCAGCAG
TTCCGTAGACTTTTCAGTGGGACAGGGTAGCGATAACAGATAGATTGTAATAAGACACAGTAGGTGCTCG
TAGTTGCGTGAAGAGAACCGCTCAGGAAATCCAGTCAGAAGTATTGGTAATCGTTGAAAACTCAGCTCCT
AGGATGCAGTGACTCGAGTTGTAAAACGACGGCCAGTCAATTGGAATTCTTGACGGCTAGCTCAGTCCTA
GGTACAGTGCTAGCTAATTTTGTTTAACTTTAAGAAGGAGATATACATATGGTGAGCAAGGGCGAGGAGG
ATAACATGGCCATCATCAAGGAGTTCATGCGCTTCAAGGTGCACATGGAGGGCTCCGTGAACGGCCACGA
GTTCGAGATCGAGGGCGAGGGCGAGGGCCGCCCCTACGAGGGCACCCAGACCGCCAAGCTGAAGGTGACC
AAGGGTGGCCCCCTGCCCTTCGCCTGGGACATCCTGTCCCCTCAGTTCATGTACGGCTCCAAGGCCTACG
TGAAGCACCCCGCCGACATCCCCGACTACTTGAAGCTGTCCTTCCCCGAGGGCTTCAAGTGGGAGCGCGT
GATGAACTTCGAGGACGGCGGCGTGGTGACCGTGACCCAGGACTCCTCTCTGCAGGACGGCGAGTTCATC
TACAAGGTGAAGCTGCGCGGCACCAACTTCCCCTCCGACGGCCCCGTAATGCAGAAGAAGACTATGGGCT
GGGAGGCCTCCTCCGAGCGGATGTACCCCGAGGACGGCGCGCTGAAGGGCGAGATCAAGCAGAGGCTGAA
GCTGAAGGACGGCGGCCACTACGACGCTGAAGTCAAGACCACCTACAAGGCCAAGAAGCCCGTGCAGCTG
CCCGGCGCGTACAACGTCAACATCAAGTTGGACATCACCTCCCACAACGAGGACTACACCATCGTGGAAC
AGTACGAACGCGCCGAGGGCCGCCACTCCACCGGCGGCATGGACGAGCTGTACAAGTAAACTAGTTGCGG
CCGCCTGCGCACCACCTGCAGGACCTCAGCAATCGCTTGGACCAGCTTTCTTAAGGGTACCTATTACAGC
TGGATCCGGCGCCGCTCATTCGCTAATCGCCACGACGCGTAGTCGACCCGCCAATTCCCATGGGGCGCGC
CTGCTGCCACCGCTGAGCAATAACTAGCATAACCCCTTGGGGCCTCTAAACGGGTCTTGAGGGGTTTTTT
GCCAGGCATCAAATAAAACGAAAGGCTCAGTCGGAAGACTGGGCACTGTTGAGGATAAATACTTTCTCTA
CTAGGCGCCTGTTACACAGGTCCTCAGCGGCGCGCCTTTGTCGGTGAACGCTCTCCTGAGTAGGACAAAT
CCGCCGGGAGCGGATTTGAACGTTGTGAAGCAACGGCCCGGAGGGTGGCGGGCAGGACGCCCGCCATAAA
CTGCCAGGCATCAAACTAAGCAGAAGGCCATCCTGACGGATGGCCTTTTTGCGTTTCAGATCTACCGGTA
AACCAGCAATAGACATAAGCGGCTATTTAACGACCCTGCCCTGAACCGACGACAAGCTGACGACCGGGTC
TCCGCAAGTGGCACTTTTCGGGGAAATGTGCGCGGAACCCCTATTTGTTTATTTTTCTAAATACATTCAA
ATATGTATCCGCTCATGAATTAATTCTTAGAAAAACTCATCGAGCATCAAATGAAACTGCAATTTATTCA
TATCAGGATTATCAATACCATATTTTTGAAAAAGCCGTTTCTGTAATGAAGGAGAAAACTCACCGAGGCA
GTTCCATAGGATGGCAAGATCCTGGTATCGGTCTGCGATTCCGACTCGTCCAACATCAATACAACCTATT
AATTTCCCCTCGTCAAAAATAAGGTTATCAAGTGAGAAATCACCATGAGTGACGACTGAATCCGGTGAGA
ATGGCAAAAGTTTATGCATTTCTTTCCAGACTTGTTCAACAGGCCAGCCATTACGCTCGTCATCAAAATC
ACTCGCATCAACCAAACCGTTATTCATTCGTGATTGCGCCTGAGCGAGACGAAATACGCGGTCGCTGTTA
AAAGGACAATTACAAACAGGAATCGAATGCAACCGGCGCAGGAACACTGCCAGCGCATCAACAATATTTT
CACCTGAATCAGGATATTCTTCTAATACCTGGAATGCTGTTTTCCCGGGGATCGCAGTGGTGAGTAACCA
TGCATCATCAGGAGTACGGATAAAATGCTTGATGGTCGGAAGAGGCATAAATTCCGTCAGCCAGTTTAGT
CTGACCATCTCATCTGTAACATCATTGGCAACGCTACCTTTGCCATGTTTCAGAAACAACTCTGGCGCAT
CGGGCTTCCCATACAATCGATAGATTGTCGCACCTGATTGCCCGACATTATCGCGAGCCCATTTATACCC
ATATAAATCAGCATCCATGTTGGAATTTAATCGCGGCCTAGAGCAAGACGTTTCCCGTTGAATATGGCTC
ATACTCTTCCTTTTTCAATATTATTGAAGCATTTATCAGGGTTATTGTCTCATGAGCGGATACATATTTG
AATGTATTTAGAAAAATAAACAAATAGGCATGCTAGCGCAGAAACGTCCTAGAAGATGCCAGGAGGATAC
TTAGCAGAGAGACAATAAGGCCGGAGCGAAGCCGTTTTTCCATAGGCTCCGCCCCCCTGACGAACATCAC
GAAATCTGACGCTCAAATCAGTGGTGGCGAAACCCGACAGGACTATAAAGATACCAGGCGTTTCCCCCTG
ATGGCTCCCTCTTGCGCTCTCCTGTTCCCGTCCTGCGGCGTCCGTGTTGTGGTGGAGGCTTTACCCAAAT
CACCACGTCCCGTTCCGTGTAGACAGTTCGCTCCAAGCTGGGCTGTGTGCAAGAACCCCCCGTTCAGCCC
GACTGCTGCGCCTTATCCGGTAACTATCATCTTGAGTCCAACCCGGAAAGACACGACAAAACGCCACTGG
CAGCAGCCATTGGTAACTGAGAATTAGTGGATTTAGATATCGAGAGTCTTGAAGTGGTGGCCTAACAGAG
GCTACACTGAAAGGACAGTATTTGGTATCTGCGCTCCACTAAAGCCAGTTACCAGGTTAAGCAGTTCCCC
AACTGACTTAACCTTCGATCAAACCGCCTCCCCAGGCGGTTTTTTCGTTTACAGAGCAGGAGATTACGAC
GATCGTAAAAGGATCTCAAGAAGATCCTTTACGGATTCCCGACACCATCACTCTAGA
Features (pLannotate 1.2.2; 20 found; start..end, strand, type, name):
     53..86      +  promoter       J23119 promoter: bacterial promoter (Registry of Standard Biological Parts BBa J23119)
    288..355     +  misc_RNA       tracrRNA (fragment): trans-activating CRISPR RNA for the Streptococcus pyogenes CRISPR/Cas9 system
    496..525     -  terminator     T3Te terminator: phage T3 early transcription terminator
    605..638     +  promoter       J23119 promoter: bacterial promoter (Registry of Standard Biological Parts BBa J23119)
    840..907     +  misc_RNA       tracrRNA (fragment): trans-activating CRISPR RNA for the Streptococcus pyogenes CRISPR/Cas9 system
   1266..1290    +  promoter       J23119(SpeI) promoter (fragment): bacterial promoter (Registry of Standard Biological Parts BBa J23119) modified to end with an SpeI site
   1551..1573    +  RBS            RBS: efficient ribosome binding site from bacteriophage T7 gene 10 (Olins and Rangwala, 1989)
   1581..2294    +  CDS            Superfolder GFP: Superfolder GFP is a basic (constitutively fluorescent) green fluorescent protein published in 2005, derived from Aequorea victoria. It is reported to be a very rapidly-maturing weak dimer.
   2608..2627    -  CDS            lacZα (fragment): LacZα fragment of β-galactosidase; lacZ fragment
   2640..2664    +  promoter       J23119(SpeI) promoter (fragment): bacterial promoter (Registry of Standard Biological Parts BBa J23119) modified to end with an SpeI site
   2679..2701    +  RBS            RBS: efficient ribosome binding site from bacteriophage T7 gene 10 (Olins and Rangwala, 1989)
   2709..3416    +  CDS            mCherry: mCherry is a basic (constitutively fluorescent) red fluorescent protein published in 2004, derived from Discosoma sp.. It is reported to be a very rapidly-maturing monomer with low acid sensitivity.
   3594..3641    +  terminator     T7 terminator: transcription terminator for bacteriophage T7 RNA polymerase
   3650..3684    +  terminator     rrnB T1 terminator (fragment): transcription terminator T1 from the E. coli rrnB gene
   3747..3780    +  terminator     rrnB T1 terminator (fragment): Escherichia coli rrnB; transcription terminator T1 from the E. coli rrnB gene
   3872..3899    +  terminator     rrnB T2 terminator: transcription terminator T2 from the E. coli rrnB gene
   4021..4078    +  promoter       AmpR promoter (fragment): bla
   4087..4902    -  CDS            KanR: aminoglycoside phosphotransferase; aph(3')-Ia; confers resistance to kanamycin in bacteria or G418 (Geneticin®) in eukaryotes
   4903..4994    -  promoter       AmpR promoter: bla
   5012..5647    -  rep_origin     ColA ori: Plasmids containing the ColA origin of replication can be propagated in E. coli cells that contain additional plasmids with compatible origins.
