[The description below was written by a language model from this plasmid's Addgene catalogue record and pLannotate feature annotations shown in this document.]
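Description:
pHK408 is a 5.7 kb synthetic-biology plasmid for Escherichia coli built on a pColA backbone. It replicates from the ColA origin, which is compatible with other common origins and so allows it to coexist with additional plasmids in the same cell. Selection is with kanamycin through an aph(3')-Ia resistance gene driven by the bla promoter. The record lists DH5alpha for propagation and JM101 as the working strain for phagemid transfer experiments.

The plasmid is described as the receiver module of an AND gate, carrying binding sites for sgRNA2 and sgRNA3. The feature table shows two units in which a constitutive J23119 promoter is followed by a Streptococcus pyogenes tracrRNA-derived scaffold fragment, an arrangement consistent with plasmid-encoded guide RNA cassettes, with a T3Te terminator annotated between them. Downstream are two reporter cassettes, each with a J23119-type promoter fragment and a T7 gene 10 ribosome binding site: one expresses superfolder GFP and the other mCherry. A cluster of T7 and rrnB T1/T2 terminators follows the mCherry cassette. The positions of the sgRNA2 and sgRNA3 binding sites are not annotated, and the record does not state which reporter is the gate output or how the internal guide cassettes are wired into the logic.

The circuit depends on dCas9 supplied from a separate plasmid, so regulation works through CRISPR-based transcriptional control rather than DNA cleavage. According to the associated work, the construct is used in multicellular computing, where sgRNA-encoding M13 phagemids transferred from sender cells act as the intercellular signals. In that setup, the receiver's fluorescent output reports on whether both sgRNA inputs are present.
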