Addgene plasmid #235458: pHK408
Purpose: AND gate receiver with bs for sgRNA2 and sgRNA3
Depositing lab: Yolanda Schaerli. Depositing organization: Universite de Lausanne (UNIL). Publication: Engineering intercellular communication using M13 phagemid and CRISPR-based gene regulation for multicellular computing in Escherichia coli. Kusumawardhani H, Zoppi F, Avendano R, Schaerli Y. Nat Commun. 2025 Apr 15;16(1):3569. doi: 10.1038/s41467-025-58760-z. PubMed 40234414.
Backbone
  Vector backbone: pColA
  Vector type: Synthetic Biology
Growth in bacteria
  Bacterial resistance: Kanamycin, 50 μg/mL
  Growth temperature: 37°C
  Growth strain: DH5alpha
  Copy number: High Copy
Gene/Insert
  Gene/Insert name: AND gate (alt names: sfGFP; mCherry)
  Species: Escherichia coli
  Cloning method: Gibson Cloning
Terms and licenses: Academic/Nonprofit Terms; Industry Terms: Not Available to Industry
Depositor comments: JM101 (working strain for phagemid transfer). Requires the dCas9 plasmid, pJ1996v2 (Addgene plasmid #140664). Please visit https://doi.org/10.1101/2024.08.28.610043 for bioRxiv preprint.
How to cite: pHK408 was a gift from Yolanda Schaerli (Addgene plasmid # 235458 ; http://n2t.net/addgene:235458 ; RRID:Addgene_235458)
